>Addgene plasmid #139074 | pHCKan-phoEp-GFPuv | addgene full sequence | sequence record 276366 | Addgene NGS Result
CAGTCCAGTTACGCTGGAGTCTGAGGCTCGTCCTGAATGATATCAAGCTTGAATTCGTTAGCATGGCGTT
TTGTTGCGCGGGATCAGCAAGCCTAGCGGCAGTTGTTTACGCTTTTATTACAGATTTAATAAATTACCAC
ATTTTAAGAATATTATTAATCTGTAATATATCTTTAACAATCTCAGGTTAAAAACTTTCCTGTTTTCAAC
GGGACTCTCCCGCTGTGTAGGAGGATAATCTATGGCTAGCAAAGGAGAAGAACTTTTCACTGGAGTTGTC
CCAATTCTTGTTGAATTAGATGGTGATGTTAATGGGCACAAATTTTCTGTCAGTGGAGAGGGTGAAGGTG
ATGCTACATACGGAAAGCTTACCCTTAAATTTATTTGCACTACTGGAAAACTACCTGTTCCATGGCCAAC
ACTTGTCACTACTTTCTCTTATGGTGTTCAATGCTTTTCCCGTTATCCGGATCATATGAAACGGCATGAC
TTTTTCAAGAGTGCCATGCCCGAAGGTTATGTACAGGAACGCACTATATCTTTCAAAGATGACGGGAACT
ACAAGACGCGTGCTGAAGTCAAGTTTGAAGGTGATACCCTTGTTAATCGTATCGAGTTAAAAGGTATTGA
TTTTAAAGAAGATGGAAACATTCTCGGACACAAACTCGAGTACAACTATAACTCACACAATGTATACATC
ACGGCAGACAAACAAAAGAATGGAATCAAAGCTAACTTCAAAATTCGCCACAACATTGAAGATGGATCCG
TTCAACTAGCAGACCATTATCAACAAAATACTCCAATTGGCGATGGCCCTGTCCTTTTACCAGACAACCA
TTACCTGTCGACACAATCTGCCCTTTCGAAAGATCCCAACGAAAAGCGTGACCACATGGTCCTTCTTGAG
TTTGTAACTGCTGCTGGGATTACACATGGCATGGATGAGCTCTACAAATAATGAGGATCCCCGGCTTATC
GGTCAGTTTCACCTGATTTACGTAAAAACCCGCTTCGGCGGGTTTTTGCTTTTGGAGGGGCAGAAAGATG
AATGACTGTCCACGACGCTATACCCAAAAGAAAGACGAATTCTCTAGATATCGCTCAATACTGACCATTT
AAATCATACCTGACCTCCATAGCAGAAAGTCAAAAGCCTCCGACCGGAGGCTTTTGACTTGATCGGCACG
TAAGAGGTTCCAACTTTCACCATAATGAAATAAGATCACTACCGGGCGTATTTTTTGAGTTATCGAGATT
TTCAGGAGCTAAGGAAGCTAAAATGAGCCATATTCAACGGGAAACGTCTTGCTCGAGGCCGCGATTAAAT
TCCAACATGGATGCTGATTTATATGGGTATAAATGGGCTCGCGATAATGTCGGGCAATCAGGTGCGACAA
TCTATCGATTGTATGGGAAGCCCGATGCGCCAGAGTTGTTTCTGAAACATGGCAAAGGTAGCGTTGCCAA
TGATGTTACAGATGAGATGGTCAGGCTAAACTGGCTGACGGAATTTATGCCTCTTCCGACCATCAAGCAT
TTTATCCGTACTCCTGATGATGCATGGTTACTCACCACTGCGATCCCAGGGAAAACAGCATTCCAGGTAT
TAGAAGAATATCCTGATTCAGGTGAAAATATTGTTGATGCGCTGGCAGTGTTCCTGCGCCGGTTGCATTC
GATTCCTGTTTGTAATTGTCCTTTTAACGGCGATCGCGTATTTCGTCTCGCTCAGGCGCAATCACGAATG
AATAACGGTTTGGTTGGTGCGAGTGATTTTGATGACGAGCGTAATGGCTGGCCTGTTGAACAAGTCTGGA
AAGAAATGCATAAGCTTTTGCCATTCTCACCGGATTCAGTCGTCACCCATGGTGATTTCTCACTTGATAA
CCTTATTTTTGACGAGGGGAAATTAATAGGTTGTATTGATGTTGGACGAGTCGGAATCGCAGACCGATAC
CAGGATCTTGCCATCCTATGGAACTGCCTCGGTGAGTTTTCTCCTTCATTACAGAAACGGCTTTTTCAAA
AATATGGTATTGATAATCCTGATATGAATAAATTGCAGTTTCACTTGATGCTCGATGAGTTTTTCTGAGG
GCCCAAATGTAATCACCTGGCTCACCTTCGGGTGGGCCTTTCTGCGTTGCTGGCGTTTTTCCATAGGCTC
CGCCCCCCTGACGAGCATCACAAAAATCGATGCTCAAGTCAGAGGTGGCGAAACCCGACAGGACTATAAA
GATACCAGGCGTTTCCCCCTGGAAGCTCCCTCGTGCGCTCTCCTGTTCCGACCCTGCCGCTTACCGGATA
CCTGTCCGCCTTTCTCCCTTCGGGAAGCGTGGCGCTTTCTCATAGCTCACGCTGTAGGTATCTCAGTTCG
GTGTAGGTCGTTCGCTCCAAGCTGGGCTGTGTGCACGAACCCCCCGTTCAGCCCGACCGCTGCGCCTTAT
CCGGTAACTATCGTCTTGAGTCCAACCCGGTAAGACACGACTTATCGCCACTGGCAGCAGCCACTGGTAA
CAGGATTAGCAGAGCGAGGTATGTAGGCGGTGCTACAGAGTTCTTGAAGTGGTGGCCTAACTACGGCTAC
ACTAGAAGAACAGTATTTGGTATCTGCGCTCTGCTGAAGCCAGTTACCTCGGAAAAAGAGTTGGTAGCTC
TTGATCCGGCAAACAAACCACCGCTGGTAGCGGTGGTTTTTTTGTTTGCAAGCAGCAGATTACGCGCAGA
AAAAAAGGATCTCAAGAAGATCCTTTGATTTTCTACCGAAGAAAGGCCCACCCGTGAAGGTGAGCCAGTG
AGTTGATTG
Features (pLannotate 1.2.2; 7 found; start..end, strand, type, name):
    242..961     +  CDS            Cycle 3 GFP: Cycle 3 GFP (Crameri et al., 1996) mammalian codon-optimized
   1148..1179    +  terminator     tonB terminator: bidirectional E. coli tonB-P14 transcription terminator
   1180..1282    +  promoter       cat promoter: promoter of the E. coli cat gene encoding chloramphenicol acetyltransferase
   1283..2096    +  CDS            KanR (fragment): aminoglycoside phosphotransferase; aph(3')-Ia; confers resistance to kanamycin in bacteria or G418 (Geneticin®) in eukaryotes
   2119..2146    +  terminator     T7Te terminator: phage T7 early transcription terminator
   2158..2745    -  rep_origin     ori: high-copy-number ColE1/pMB1/pBR322/pUC origin of replication
   2767..2796    -  terminator     T3Te terminator: phage T3 early transcription terminator
