[The description below was written by a language model from this plasmid's Addgene catalogue record and pLannotate feature annotations shown in this document.]
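Description:
pHCKan-phoEp-GFPuv is a small (about 2.8 kb) high-copy bacterial expression plasmid built on the pSMART-HC Kan backbone and used as a reporter for a phosphate-regulated E. coli promoter. It replicates in E. coli from a ColE1/pUC-type origin and is selected with kanamycin through an aminoglycoside phosphotransferase gene, aph(3')-Ia, which the annotation places directly downstream of a cat gene promoter. As is typical of this backbone, the functional modules are insulated from one another by transcription terminators. A bidirectional tonB terminator sits between the reporter and the resistance cassette, a T7 early terminator follows the kanamycin gene, and a T3 early terminator flanks the origin. These limit read-through into or out of the cloned insert.

The payload, assembled by Gibson cloning, is the E. coli phoE promoter driving GFPuv, which the feature table identifies as the Cycle 3 GFP variant. The promoter itself is not annotated by the automated feature call, but the unannotated region of roughly 240 nt upstream of the GFP coding sequence is presumably where it and the translation initiation signals lie. According to the record, phoEp is induced under low-phosphate conditions, so fluorescence should remain low while phosphate is available and rise once it is depleted.

The construct comes from work characterising phosphate-regulated promoters for two-stage autoinduction in E. coli, where expression switches on as cultures exhaust phosphate, without an added inducer. Here GFP provides the readout of promoter strength and behaviour. The depositor notes that a dedicated production strain is used for recombinant protein expression, but that ordinary cloning strains are sufficient to propagate the plasmid.
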