Addgene plasmid #139074: pHCKan-phoEp-GFPuv
Purpose: Low phosphate inducible promoter phoEp for GFP expression
Depositing lab: Michael Lynch. Depositing organization: Duke University. Publication: Media Robustness and Scalability of Phosphate Regulated Promoters Useful for Two-Stage Autoinduction in E. coli. Moreb EA, Ye Z, Efromson JP, Hennigan JN, Menacho-Melgar R, Lynch MD. ACS Synth Biol. 2020 Jun 19;9(6):1483-1486. doi: 10.1021/acssynbio.0c00182. Epub 2020 May 27. PubMed 32353228.
Backbone
  Vector backbone: pSMART-HC Kan
  Vector type: Bacterial Expression
Growth in bacteria
  Bacterial resistance: Kanamycin, 50 μg/mL
  Growth temperature: 37°C
  Growth strain: DH5alpha ; DLF_R002
  Copy number: High Copy
Gene/Insert
  Gene/Insert name: phoEp-GFPuv
  Species: E. coli
  Cloning method: Gibson Cloning
Terms and licenses: Academic/Nonprofit Terms; Industry Terms: Not Available to Industry
Depositor comments: DLF_R002 is used for recombinant protein production. It is not required to propogate the plasmid.
How to cite: pHCKan-phoEp-GFPuv was a gift from Michael Lynch (Addgene plasmid # 139074 ; http://n2t.net/addgene:139074 ; RRID:Addgene_139074)
